Addgene plasmid #117836: meffRed chromoprotein
Purpose: BioBrick pSB1C3 plasmid that constitutively overexpresses meffRed chromoprotein in E. coli
Depositing lab: Anthony Forster. Depositing organization: Uppsala University. Publication: Engineering a palette of eukaryotic chromoproteins for bacterial synthetic biology. Liljeruhm J, Funk SK, Tietscher S, Edlund AD, Jamal S, Wistrand-Yuen P, Dyrhage K, Gynna A, Ivermark K, Lovgren J, Tornblom V, Virtanen A, Lundin ER, Wistrand-Yuen E, Forster AC. J Biol Eng. 2018 May 10;12:8. doi: 10.1186/s13036-018-0100-0. eCollection 2018. 100 PubMed 29760772.
Backbone
  Vector backbone: BioBrick pSB1C3 vector
  Backbone manufacturer: iGEM Registry
  Modifications to backbone: BioBrick sites removed
  Vector type: Synthetic Biology ; Escherichia coli
Growth in bacteria
  Bacterial resistance: Chloramphenicol, 25 μg/mL
  Growth temperature: 37°C
  Growth strain: DH5alpha
  Copy number: High Copy
Gene/Insert
  Gene/Insert name: promoter, RBS, meffRed
  Species: Synthetic
  Mutation: BioBrick sites removed
Terms and licenses: Academic/Nonprofit Terms; Industry Terms: Not Available to Industry
How to cite: meffRed chromoprotein was a gift from Anthony Forster (Addgene plasmid # 117836 ; http://n2t.net/addgene:117836 ; RRID:Addgene_117836)
