[The description below was written by a language model from this plasmid's Addgene catalogue record and pLannotate feature annotations shown in this document.]
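Description:
The meffRed chromoprotein plasmid is a small (about 2.8 kb) synthetic-biology construct built on the BioBrick pSB1C3 backbone from the iGEM Registry, intended for constitutive overexpression of a coloured reporter protein in Escherichia coli. It replicates from a high-copy ColE1/pUC-type origin and is selected with chloramphenicol. Resistance comes from a cat (chloramphenicol acetyltransferase) gene driven by its own promoter and followed by the phage lambda t0 terminator.

The payload is a compact promoter–RBS–coding sequence cassette of synthetic origin. The feature annotation detects a fragment matching the J23119 promoter, a strong constitutive bacterial promoter from the Registry of Standard Biological Parts. This is followed by an open reading frame identified as meffRFP, a red protein derived from the coral Montipora efflorescens. The ribosome binding site named in the catalogue entry is not separately annotated, but presumably lies in the short gap between the promoter and the coding sequence.

The cassette sits between the BioBrick prefix and suffix, so it can be moved or combined by standard assembly. The record notes that BioBrick sites were removed, which most likely refers to internal restriction sites that would interfere with that assembly, since the flanking prefix and suffix are still detected. Transcription terminators flank the insertion site, with a putative bacterial terminator upstream and the his operon terminator downstream, insulating the cassette from the rest of the vector.

No inducer is needed, so colonies carrying the plasmid should develop the red colour. The plasmid belongs to a palette of eukaryotic chromoproteins engineered for bacterial synthetic biology.
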