Features (pLannotate 1.2.2; 10 found; start..end, strand, type, name):
      1..44      -  terminator     bacterial terminator: putative bacterial transcription terminator
     47..68      +  misc_feature   BioBrick prefix: BioBrick prefix for parts that do not start with "ATG"
     75..103     +  promoter       J23119 promoter (fragment): bacterial promoter (Registry of Standard Biological Parts BBa J23119)
    130..831     +  CDS            meffRFP: meffRFP is a basic (constitutively fluorescent) red fluorescent protein published in 2008, derived from Montipora efflorescens.
    838..858     +  misc_feature   BioBrick suffix: universal suffix for all parts
    859..916     +  terminator     his operon terminator: This putative transcriptin terminator from the E. coli his operon has a 2-bp deletion introduced during synthesis. Its efficiency has not been determined.
   1111..1699    -  rep_origin     ori: high-copy-number ColE1/pMB1/pBR322/pUC origin of replication
   1882..1976    -  terminator     lambda t0 terminator: transcription terminator from phage lambda
   2000..2656    -  CDS            cat: CAT_ECOLX - Experimental evidence at protein level: Swiss-Prot protein existence level 1. This enzyme is an effector of chloramphenicol resistance in bacteria. From Escherichia coli. This protein is used as a marker in many commonly used cloning vectors, such as pACYC184.
   2657..2754    -  promoter       cat promoter: promoter of the E. coli cat gene encoding chloramphenicol acetyltransferase
>Addgene plasmid #117836 | meffRed chromoprotein | addgene full sequence | sequence record 252195 | Addgene NGS Result
ATTTCAGATAAAAAAAATCCTTAGCTTTCGCTAAGGATGATTTCTGGAATTCGCGGCCGCTTCTAGAGTT
TACGGCTAGCTCAGTCCTAGGTACAATGCTAGCTACTAGAGAAAGAGGAGAAATACTAGATGGCACTGAG
TAAAAATGGCCTGACCAAAAACATGACGACCAAATATCGTATGGAAGGTTGCGTGGACGGTCACAAGTTC
GTTATCACCGGCGATGGTATTGGCGACCCGTTTGAAGGTAAACAGACGAGCATCGATCTGTGCGTGGTTG
AAGGCGGTCCGCTGCCGTTCAGTGAAGATATTCTGTCCGCAGTTTTTGACTATGGCAACCGTGTCTTCAC
CAAATATCCGCAGGATCTGGTTGACTACTTTAAGAATAGCTGTCCGGCGGGTTACACCTGGCAACGCTCT
TTTCTGTTCGAAGACGGTGCAGTCTGCACCGCGTCAGCCGATATTACGGTCTCGGTGGAAGAAAACTGTT
TCTACCATGAAAGCAAGTTTCACGGTGTGAATTTCCCGGCCGATGGCCCGGTTATGAAAAAGATGACCAC
GAATTGGGAACCGTCTTGCGAAAAAATTACCCCGATCCCGAATGAAGGTATCCTGAAAGGCGACGTCACG
ATGTTTCTGCTGCTGAAGGATGGCGGTCGTTATCGCTGTCAATTCGATACCGTGTACAAAGCAAAGAGTG
ACCCGAAAACGATTATGATGCCGGATTGGCATTTTATCCAGCACAAGCTGAACCGTGAAGATCGCTCCGA
CGCTAAACATCAAAAGTGGCGTCTGGTGGAAAATGCAATCGCTTACCGCAGCACCCTGTCTTAATAATAC
TAGTAGCGGCCGCTGCAGTCCGGCAAAAAAGGGCAAGGTGTCACCACCCTGCCCTTTTTCTTTAAAACCG
AAAAGATTACTTCGCGTTATGCAGGCTTCCTCGCTCACTGACTCGCTGCGCTCGGTCGTTCGGCTGCGGC
GAGCGGTATCAGCTCACTCAAAGGCGGTAATACGGTTATCCACAGAATCAGGGGATAACGCAGGAAAGAA
CATGTGAGCAAAAGGCCAGCAAAAGGCCAGGAACCGTAAAAAGGCCGCGTTGCTGGCGTTTTTCCACAGG
CTCCGCCCCCCTGACGAGCATCACAAAAATCGACGCTCAAGTCAGAGGTGGCGAAACCCGACAGGACTAT
AAAGATACCAGGCGTTTCCCCCTGGAAGCTCCCTCGTGCGCTCTCCTGTTCCGACCCTGCCGCTTACCGG
ATACCTGTCCGCCTTTCTCCCTTCGGGAAGCGTGGCGCTTTCTCATAGCTCACGCTGTAGGTATCTCAGT
TCGGTGTAGGTCGTTCGCTCCAAGCTGGGCTGTGTGCACGAACCCCCCGTTCAGCCCGACCGCTGCGCCT
TATCCGGTAACTATCGTCTTGAGTCCAACCCGGTAAGACACGACTTATCGCCACTGGCAGCAGCCACTGG
TAACAGGATTAGCAGAGCGAGGTATGTAGGCGGTGCTACAGAGTTCTTGAAGTGGTGGCCTAACTACGGC
TACACTAGAAGAACAGTATTTGGTATCTGCGCTCTGCTGAAGCCAGTTACCTTCGGAAAAAGAGTTGGTA
GCTCTTGATCCGGCAAACAAACCACCGCTGGTAGCGGTGGTTTTTTTGTTTGCAAGCAGCAGATTACGCG
CAGAAAAAAAGGATCTCAAGAAGATCCTTTGATCTTTTCTACGGGGTCTGACGCTCAGTGGAACGAAAAC
TCACGTTAAGGGATTTTGGTCATGAGATTATCAAAAAGGATCTTCACCTAGATCCTTTTAAATTAAAAAT
GAAGTTTTAAATCAATCTAAAGTATATATGAGTAAACTTGGTCTGACAGCTCGAGGCTTGGATTCTCACC
AATAAAAAACGCCCGGCGGCAACCGAGCGTTCTGAACAAATCCAGATGGAGTTCTGAGGTCATTACTGGA
TCTATCAACAGGAGTCCAAGCGAGCTCGATATCAAATTACGCCCCGCCCTGCCACTCATCGCAGTACTGT
TGTAATTCATTAAGCATTCTGCCGACATGGAAGCCATCACAAACGGCATGATGAACCTGAATCGCCAGCG
GCATCAGCACCTTGTCGCCTTGCGTATAATATTTGCCCATGGTGAAAACGGGGGCGAAGAAGTTGTCCAT
ATTGGCCACGTTTAAATCAAAACTGGTGAAACTCACCCAGGGATTGGCTGAGACGAAAAACATATTCTCA
ATAAACCCTTTAGGGAAATAGGCCAGGTTTTCACCGTAACACGCCACATCTTGCGAATATATGTGTAGAA
ACTGCCGGAAATCGTCGTGGTATTCACTCCAGAGCGATGAAAACGTTTCAGTTTGCTCATGGAAAACGGT
GTAACAAGGGTGAACACTATCCCATATCACCAGCTCACCGTCTTTCATTGCCATACGAAATTCCGGATGA
GCATTCATCAGGCGGGCAAGAATGTGAATAAAGGCCGGATAAAACTTGTGCTTATTTTTCTTTACGGTCT
TTAAAAAGGCCGTAATATCCAGCTGAACGGTCTGGTTATAGGTACATTGAGCAACTGACTGAAATGCCTC
AAAATGTTCTTTACGATGCCATTGGGATATATCAACGGTGGTATATCCAGTGATTTTTTTCTCCATTTTA
GCTTCCTTAGCTCCTGAAAATCTCGATAACTCAAAAAATACGCCCGGTAGTGATCTTATTTCATTATGGT
GAAAGTTGGAACCTCTTACGTGCCCGATCAACTCGAGTGCCACCTGACGTCTAAGAAACCATTATTATCA
TGACATTAACCTATAAAAATAGGCGTATCACGAGGCAGA
