>Addgene plasmid #117836 | meffRed chromoprotein | depositor partial sequence | sequence record 222707 | Coding
ATGGCACTGAGTAAAAATGGCCTGACCAAAAACATGACGACCAAATATCGTATGGAAGGTTGCGTGGACG
GTCACAAGTTCGTTATCACCGGCGATGGTATTGGCGACCCGTTTGAAGGTAAACAGACGAGCATCGATCT
GTGCGTGGTTGAAGGCGGTCCGCTGCCGTTCAGTGAAGATATTCTGTCCGCAGTTTTTGACTATGGCAAC
CGTGTCTTCACCAAATATCCGCAGGATCTGGTTGACTACTTTAAGAATAGCTGTCCGGCGGGTTACACCT
GGCAACGCTCTTTTCTGTTCGAAGACGGTGCAGTCTGCACCGCGTCAGCCGATATTACGGTCTCGGTGGA
AGAAAACTGTTTCTACCATGAAAGCAAGTTTCACGGTGTGAATTTCCCGGCCGATGGCCCGGTTATGAAA
AAGATGACCACGAATTGGGAACCGTCTTGCGAAAAAATTACCCCGATCCCGAATGAAGGTATCCTGAAAG
GCGACGTCACGATGTTTCTGCTGCTGAAGGATGGCGGTCGTTATCGCTGTCAATTCGATACCGTGTACAA
AGCAAAGAGTGACCCGAAAACGATTATGATGCCGGATTGGCATTTTATCCAGCACAAGCTGAACCGTGAA
GATCGCTCCGACGCTAAACATCAAAAGTGGCGTCTGGTGGAAAATGCAATCGCTTACCGCAGCACCCTGT
CTTAATAA
