>Addgene plasmid #117836 | meffRed chromoprotein | depositor partial sequence | sequence record 222782 | Prefix, promoter, RBS
GAATTCGCGGCCGCTTCTAGAGTTTACGGCTAGCTCAGTCCTAGGTACAATGCTAGCTACTAGAGAAAGA
GGAGAAATACTAG
