>Addgene plasmid #117836 | meffRed chromoprotein | depositor partial sequence | sequence record 222783 | Suffix
TACTAGTAGCGGCCGCTGCAG
